>Addgene plasmid #177963 | CoV2-Spike-D614G-Gamma | addgene full sequence | sequence record 348258 | Addgene NGS Result
TAGTGCGCGAGCAAAATTTAAGCTACAACAAGGCAAGGCTTGACCGACAATTGCATGAAGAATCTGCTTA
GGGTTAGGCGTTTTGCGCTGCTTCGCGATGTACGGGCCAGATATACGCGTTGACATTGATTATTGACTAG
TTATTAATAGTAATCAATTACGGGGTCATTAGTTCATAGCCCATATATGGAGTTCCGCGTTACATAACTT
ACGGTAAATGGCCCGCCTGGCTGACCGCCCAACGACCCCCGCCCATTGACGTCAATAATGACGTATGTTC
CCATAGTAACGCCAATAGGGACTTTCCATTGACGTCAATGGGTGGAGTATTTACGGTAAACTGCCCACTT
GGCAGTACATCAAGTGTATCATATGCCAAGTACGCCCCCTATTGACGTCAATGACGGTAAATGGCCCGCC
TGGCATTATGCCCAGTACATGACCTTATGGGACTTTCCTACTTGGCAGTACATCTACGTATTAGTCATCG
CTATTACCATGGTGATGCGGTTTTGGCAGTACATCAATGGGCGTGGATAGCGGTTTGACTCACGGGGATT
TCCAAGTCTCCACCCCATTGACGTCAATGGGAGTTTGTTTTGGCACCAAAATCAACGGGACTTTCCAAAA
TGTCGTAACAACTCCGCCCCATTGACGCAAATGGGCGGTAGGCGTGTACGGTGGGAGGTCTATATAAGCA
GAGCTCTCTGGCTAACTAGAGAACCCACTGCTTACTGGCTTATCGAAATTAATACGACTCACTATAGGGA
GACCCAAGCTGGCTAGCATGTTTGTCTTCCTGGTCCTGCTGCCTCTGGTCTCGTCTCAGTGCGTGAACTT
TACTAATAGAACCCAGCTGCCTTCTGCCTATACTAACTCCTTCACCCGCGGCGTGTACTACCCAGACAAG
GTGTTCCGCAGCTCCGTGCTGCACTCCACCCAGGATCTGTTCCTGCCCTTCTTCAGCAACGTGACCTGGT
TCCACGCCATCCACGTGAGCGGCACCAATGGCACCAAGCGGTTCGACAATCCCGTGCTGCCATTCAACGA
TGGCGTGTACTTCGCCTCCACCGAGAAGAGCAACATCATCCGCGGCTGGATCTTCGGCACCACCCTGGAC
TCCAAGACCCAGAGCCTGCTGATCGTGAACAATGCCACCAACGTGGTCATCAAGGTGTGCGAGTTCCAGT
TCTGCAATTATCCATTCCTGGGCGTGTACTACCACAAGAACAATAAGTCCTGGATGGAGAGCGAGTTCCG
CGTGTACAGCTCCGCCAACAATTGCACCTTCGAGTACGTGTCCCAGCCCTTCCTGATGGACCTGGAGGGC
AAGCAGGGCAATTTCAAGAACCTGAGCGAGTTCGTGTTCAAGAATATCGATGGCTACTTCAAGATCTACT
CCAAGCACACCCCCATCAACCTGGTGCGCGACCTGCCACAGGGCTTCAGCGCCCTGGAGCCACTGGTGGA
TCTGCCAATCGGCATCAACATCACCAGGTTCCAGACCCTGCTGGCCCTGCACCGCAGCTACCTGACCCCA
GGCGACAGCTCCAGCGGATGGACCGCTGGAGCTGCTGCCTACTACGTGGGCTACCTGCAGCCCCGCACCT
TCCTGCTGAAGTACAACGAGAATGGCACCATCACCGACGCCGTGGATTGCGCCCTGGATCCACTGTCCGA
GACAAAGTGCACCCTGAAGAGCTTCACCGTGGAGAAGGGCATCTACCAGACCTCCAATTTCCGCGTGCAG
CCAACCGAGAGCATCGTGCGCTTCCCCAATATCACCAACCTGTGCCCATTCGGCGAGGTGTTCAACGCTA
CCAGGTTCGCCAGCGTGTACGCTTGGAATCGCAAGCGCATCTCCAACTGCGTGGCCGACTACAGCGTGCT
GTACAACTCCGCCAGCTTCTCCACCTTCAAGTGCTACGGCGTGTCCCCCACCAAGCTGAATGATCTGTGC
TTCACCAACGTGTACGCCGATAGCTTCGTGATCAGGGGCGACGAGGTGCGCCAGATCGCTCCAGGACAGA
CCGGCACCATCGCTGACTACAATTACAAGCTGCCCGACGATTTCACCGGCTGCGTGATCGCCTGGAACTC
CAACAATCTGGATAGCAAAGTGGGCGGCAACTACAATTACCTGTACCGCCTGTTCCGCAAGTCCAATCTG
AAGCCATTCGAGCGCGACATCTCCACCGAGATCTACCAGGCTGGAAGCACCCCATGCAATGGAGTGAAGG
GCTTCAACTGCTACTTCCCCCTGCAGAGCTACGGCTTCCAGCCAACCTACGGAGTGGGATACCAGCCATA
CAGGGTGGTGGTGCTGTCCTTCGAGCTGCTGCACGCTCCAGCTACCGTGTGCGGACCAAAGAAGAGCACC
AATCTGGTGAAGAACAAGTGCGTGAACTTCAATTTCAACGGCCTGACCGGAACCGGCGTGCTGACCGAGT
CCAACAAGAAGTTCCTGCCATTCCAGCAGTTCGGAAGGGACATCGCTGATACCACCGACGCCGTGCGCGA
CCCACAGACCCTGGAGATCCTGGATATCACCCCATGCTCCTTCGGCGGCGTGAGCGTGATCACCCCAGGA
ACCAATACCAGCAACCAGGTGGCCGTGCTGTACCAGGGCGTGAATTGCACCGAGGTGCCAGTGGCTATCC
ACGCTGATCAGCTGACCCCAACCTGGCGCGTGTACAGCACCGGATCCAACGTGTTCCAGACCCGCGCCGG
ATGCCTGATCGGAGCTGAGTACGTGAACAATTCCTACGAGTGCGACATCCCAATCGGAGCTGGAATCTGC
GCCAGCTACCAGACCCAGACCAACTCCCCAAGGAGGGCTCGCAGCGTGGCCAGCCAGTCCATCATCGCCT
ACACCATGTCCCTGGGCGCCGAGAATAGCGTGGCCTACAGCAACAATTCCATCGCCATCCCAACCAACTT
CACCATCTCCGTGACCACCGAGATCCTGCCCGTGTCCATGACCAAGACCAGCGTGGACTGCACCATGTAC
ATCTGCGGCGATTCCACCGAGTGCAGCAACCTGCTGCTGCAGTACGGCAGCTTCTGCACCCAGCTGAATC
GCGCCCTGACCGGAATCGCTGTGGAGCAGGATAAGAACACCCAGGAGGTGTTCGCCCAGGTGAAGCAGAT
CTACAAGACCCCCCCAATCAAGGACTTCGGCGGCTTCAATTTCAGCCAGATCCTGCCCGATCCAAGCAAG
CCCTCCAAGCGCAGCTTCATCGAGGACCTGCTGTTCAACAAGGTGACCCTGGCCGATGCCGGCTTCATCA
AGCAGTACGGCGATTGCCTGGGCGACATCGCTGCCCGCGACCTGATCTGCGCCCAGAAGTTCAATGGCCT
GACCGTGCTGCCACCACTGCTGACCGATGAGATGATCGCTCAGTACACCTCCGCCCTGCTGGCCGGAACC
ATCACCAGCGGATGGACCTTCGGCGCTGGAGCCGCCCTGCAGATCCCCTTCGCCATGCAGATGGCCTACC
GCTTCAACGGCATCGGCGTGACCCAGAATGTGCTGTACGAGAACCAGAAGCTGATCGCCAATCAGTTCAA
CTCCGCCATCGGCAAGATCCAGGACTCCCTGTCCAGCACCGCCAGCGCCCTGGGCAAGCTGCAGGATGTG
GTGAATCAGAACGCCCAGGCCCTGAATACCCTGGTGAAGCAGCTGTCCAGCAACTTCGGCGCCATCTCCA
GCGTGCTGAATGATATCCTGAGCCGCCTGGACAAGGTGGAGGCTGAGGTGCAGATCGATAGGCTGATCAC
CGGCCGCCTGCAGTCCCTGCAGACCTACGTGACCCAGCAGCTGATCAGGGCTGCTGAGATCAGGGCCAGC
GCCAATCTGGCTGCTATCAAGATGTCCGAGTGCGTGCTGGGACAGAGCAAGAGGGTGGACTTCTGCGGCA
AGGGCTACCACCTGATGTCCTTCCCACAGAGCGCCCCACACGGAGTGGTGTTCCTGCACGTGACCTACGT
GCCAGCCCAGGAGAAGAACTTCACCACCGCTCCAGCTATCTGCCACGATGGCAAGGCTCACTTCCCACGC
GAGGGCGTGTTCGTGTCCAACGGCACCCACTGGTTCGTGACCCAGCGCAATTTCTACGAGCCCCAGATCA
TCACCACCGACAATACCTTCGTGAGCGGCAACTGCGACGTGGTCATCGGAATCGTGAACAATACCGTGTA
CGATCCCCTGCAGCCAGAGCTGGACTCCTTCAAGGAGGAGCTGGATAAGTACTTCAAGAATCACACCAGC
CCCGACGTGGATCTGGGCGACATCTCCGGCATCAATGCCAGCTTTGTGAACATCCAGAAGGAGATCGACC
GCCTGAACGAGGTGGCCAAGAATCTGAACGAGTCCCTGATCGATCTGCAGGAGCTGGGCAAGTACGAGCA
GTACATCAAGTGGCCATGGTACATCTGGCTGGGCTTCATCGCCGGCCTGATCGCCATCGTGATGGTGACC
ATCATGCTGTGCTGCATGACCTCCTGCTGCAGCTGCCTGAAGGGCTGCTGCTCCTGCGGCAGCTGCTGCA
AGTTCGATGAGGACGATAGCGAGCCCGTGCTGAAGGGCGTCAAACTGCACTATACATAGCTCGAGTCTAG
AGGGCCCGTTTAAACCCGCTGATCAGCCTCGACTGTGCCTTCTAGTTGCCAGCCATCTGTTGTTTGCCCC
TCCCCCGTGCCTTCCTTGACCCTGGAAGGTGCCACTCCCACTGTCCTTTCCTAATAAAATGAGGAAATTG
CATCGCATTGTCTGAGTAGGTGTCATTCTATTCTGGGGGGTGGGGTGGGGCAGGACAGCAAGGGGGAGGA
TTGGGAAGACAATAGCAGGCATGCTGGGGATGCGGTGGGCTCTATGGCTTCTGAGGCGGAAAGAACCAGC
TGGGGCTCTAGGGGGTATCCCC
[124 nt withheld, positions 4923-5046]
C
[91 nt withheld, positions 5048-5138]
A
[49 nt withheld, positions 5140-5188]
CCTTTGACGTTGGAGTCCACGTTCTTT
[37 nt withheld, positions 5216-5252]
ACCCTATCTCGGTCTATTCTTTTGATTTATAAGGGATTTTGCCGATTTCGGCCTATTGGTTAAAAAATGA
GCTGATTTAACAAAAATTTAACGCGAATTAATTCTGTGGAATGTGTGTCAGTTAGGGTGTGGAAAGTCCC
CAGGCTCCCCAGCAGGCAGAAGTATGCAAAGCATGCATCTCAATTAGTCAGCAACCAGGTGTGGAAAGTC
CCCAGGCTCCCCAGCAGGCAGAAGTATGCAAAGCATGCATCTCAATTAGTCAGCAACCATAGTCCCGCCC
CTAACTCCGCCCATCCCGCCCCTAACTCCGCCCAGTTCCGCCCATTCTCCGCCCCATGGCTGACTAATTT
TTTTTATTTATGCAGAGGCCGAGGCCGCCTCTGCCTCTGAGCTATTCCAGAAGTAGTGAGGAGGCTTTTT
TGGAGGCCTAGGCTTTTGCAAAAAGCTCCCGGGAGCTTGTATATCCATTTTCGGATCTGATCAAGAGACA
GGATGAGGATCGTTTCGCATGATTGAACAAGATGGATTGCACGCAGGTTCTCCGGCCGCTTGGGTGGAGA
GGCTATTCGGCTATGACTGGGCACAACAGACAATCGGCTGCTCTGATGCCGCCGTGTTCCGGCTGTCAGC
GCAGGGGCGCCCGGTTCTTTTTGTCAAGACCGACCTGTCCGGTGCCCTGAATGAACTGCAGGACGAGGCA
GCGCGGCTATCGTGGCTGGCCACGACGGGCGTTCCTTGCGCAGCTGTGCTCGACGTTGTCACTGAAGCGG
GAAGGGACTGGCTGCTATTGGGCGAAGTGCCGGGGCAGGATCTCCTGTCATCTCACCTTGCTCCTGCCGA
GAAAGTATCCATCATGGCTGATGCAATGCGGCGGCTGCATACGCTTGATCCGGCTACCTGCCCATTCGAC
CACCAAGCGAAACATCGCATCGAGCGAGCACGTACTCGGATGGAAGCCGGTCTTGTCGATCAGGATGATC
TGGACGAAGAGCATCAGGGGCTCGCGCCAGCCGAACTGTTCGCCAGGCTCAAGGCGCGCATGCCCGACGG
CGAGGATCTCGTCGTGACCCATGGCGATGCCTGCTTGCCGAATATCATGGTGGAAAATGGCCGCTTTTCT
GGATTCATCGACTGTGGCCGGCTGGGTGTGGCGGACCGCTATCAGGACATAGCGTTGGCTACCCGTGATA
TTGCTGAAGAGCTTGGCGGCGAATGGGCTGACCGCTTCCTCGTGCTTTACGGTATCGCCGCTCCCGATTC
GCAGCGCATCGCCTTCTATCGCCTTCTTGACGAGTTCTTCTGAGCGGGACTCTGGGGTTCGAAATGACCG
ACCAAGCGACGCCCAACCTGCCATCACGAGATTTCGATTCCACCGCCGCCTTCTATGAAAGGTTGGGCTT
CGGAATCGTTTTCCGGGACGCCGGCTGGATGATCCTCCAGCGCGGGGATCTCATGCTGGAGTTCTTCGCC
CACCCCAACTTGTTTATTGCAGCTTATAATGGTTACAAATAAAGCAATAGCATCACAAATTTCACAAATA
AAGCATTTTTTTCACTGCATTCTAGTTGTGGTTTGTCCAAACTCATCAATGTATCTTATCATGTCTGTAT
ACCGTCGACCTCTAGCTAGAGCTTGGCGTAATCATGGTCATAGCTGTTTCCTGTGTGAAATTGTTATCCG
CTCACAATTCCACACAACATACGAGCCGGAAGCATAAAGTGTAAAGCCTGGGGTGCCTAATGAGTGAGCT
AACTCACATTAATTGCGTTGCGCTCACTGCCCGCTTTCCAGTCGGGAAACCTGTCGTGCCAGCTGCATTA
ATGAATCGGCCAACGCGCGGGGAGAGGCGGTTTGCGTATTGGGCGCTCTTCCGCTTCCTCGCTCACTGAC
TCGCTGCGCTCGGTCGTTCGGCTGCGGCGAGCGGTATCAGCTCACTCAAAGGCGGTAATACGGTTATCCA
CAGAATCAGGGGATAACGCAGGAAAGAACATGTGAGCAAAAGGCCAGCAAAAGGCCAGGAACCGTAAAAA
GGCCGCGTTGCTGGCGTTTTTCCATAGGCTCCGCCCCCCTGACGAGCATCACAAAAATCGACGCTCAAGT
CAGAGGTGGCGAAACCCGACAGGACTATAAAGATACCAGGCGTTTCCCCCTGGAAGCTCCCTCGTGCGCT
CTCCTGTTCCGACCCTGCCGCTTACCGGATACCTGTCCGCCTTTCTCCCTTCGGGAAGCGTGGCGCTTTC
TCATAGCTCACGCTGTAGGTATCTCAGTTCGGTGTAGGTCGTTCGCTCCAAGCTGGGCTGTGTGCACGAA
CCCCCCGTTCAGCCCGACCGCTGCGCCTTATCCGGTAACTATCGTCTTGAGTCCAACCCGGTAAGACACG
ACTTATCGCCACTGGCAGCAGCCACTGGTAACAGGATTAGCAGAGCGAGGTATGTAGGCGGTGCTACAGA
GTTCTTGAAGTGGTGGCCTAACTACGGCTACACTAGAAGAACAGTATTTGGTATCTGCGCTCTGCTGAAG
CCAGTTACCTTCGGAAAAAGAGTTGGTAGCTCTTGATCCGGCAAACAAACCACCGCTGGTAGCGGTGGTT
TTTTTGTTTGCAAGCAGCAGATTACGCGCAGAAAAAAAGGATCTCAAGAAGATCCTTTGATCTTTTCTAC
GGGGTCTGACGCTCAGTGGAACGAAAACTCACGTTAAGGGATTTTGGTCATGAGATTATCAAAAAGGATC
TTCACCTAGATCCTTTTAAATTAAAAATGAAGTTTTAAATCAATCTAAAGTATATATGAGTAAACTTGGT
CTGACAGTTACCAATGCTTAATCAGTGAGGCACCTATCTCAGCGATCTGTCTATTTCGTTCATCCATAGT
TGCCTGACTCCCCGTCGTGTAGATAACTACGATACGGGAGGGCTTACCATCTGGCCCCAGTGCTGCAATG
ATACCGCGAGACCCACGCTCACCGGCTCCAGATTTATCAGCAATAAACCAGCCAGCCGGAAGGGCCGAGC
GCAGAAGTGGTCCTGCAACTTTATCCGCCTCCATCCAGTCTATTAATTGTTGCCGGGAAGCTAGAGTAAG
TAGTTCGCCAGTTAATAGTTTGCGCAACGTTGTTGCCATTGCTACAGGCATCGTGGTGTCACGCTCGTCG
TTTGGTATGGCTTCATTCAGCTCCGGTTCCCAACGATCAAGGCGAGTTACATGATCCCCCATGTTGTGCA
AAAAAGCGGTTAGCTCCTTCGGTCCTCCGATCGTTGTCAGAAGTAAGTTGGCCGCAGTGTTATCACTCAT
GGTTATGGCAGCACTGCATAATTCTCTTACTGTCATGCCATCCGTAAGATGCTTTTCTGTGACTGGTGAG
TACTCAACCAAGTCATTCTGAGAATAGTGTATGCGGCGACCGAGTTGCTCTTGCCCGGCGTCAATACGGG
ATAATACCGCGCCACATAGCAGAACTTTAAAAGTGCTCATCATTGGAAAACGTTCTTCGGGGCGAAAACT
CTCAAGGATCTTACCGCTGTTGAGATCCAGTTCGATGTAACCCACTCGTGCACCCAACTGATCTTCAGCA
TCTTTTACTTTCACCAGCGTTTCTGGGTGAGCAAAAACAGGAAGGCAAAATGCCGCAAAAAAGGGAATAA
GGGCGACACGGAAATGTTGAATACTCATACTCTTCCTTTTTCAATATTATTGAAGCATTTATCAGGGTTA
TTGTCTCATGAGCGGATACATATTTGAATGTATTTAGAAAAATAAACAAATAGGGGTTCCGCGCACATTT
CCCCGAAAAGTGCCACCTGACGTCGACGGATCGGGAGATCTCCCGATCCCCTATGGTGCACTCTCAGTAC
AATCTGCTCTGATGCCGCATAGTTAAGCCAGTATCTGCTCCCTGCTTGTGTGTTGGAGGTCGCTGAG
Features (pLannotate 1.2.2; 20 found; start..end, strand, type, name):
    122..501     +  enhancer       CMV enhancer: human cytomegalovirus immediate early enhancer
    502..705     +  promoter       CMV promoter: human cytomegalovirus (CMV) immediate early promoter
    701..734     +  LTR            5' LTR (truncated) (fragment): truncated 5' long terminal repeat (LTR) from HIV-1
    750..768     +  promoter       T7 promoter: promoter for bacteriophage T7 RNA polymerase
    788..4606    +  CDS            S: SPIKE_SARS2 - Experimental evidence at protein level: Swiss-Prot protein existence level 1. [Spike glycoprotein]: May down-regulate host tetherin (BST2) by lysosomal degradation, thereby counteracting its antiviral activity. From Severe acute respiratory syndrome coronavirus 2 (2019-nCoV) (SARS-CoV-2).
   4653..4877    +  polyA_signal   bGH poly(A) signal: bovine growth hormone polyadenylation signal
   4881..4902    +  promoter       SV40 promoter (fragment): SV40 enhancer and early promoter
   4923..5351    +  rep_origin     f1 ori (sequence partly withheld): f1 bacteriophage origin of replication; arrow indicates direction of (+) strand synthesis
   5365..5694    +  promoter       SV40 promoter: SV40 enhancer and early promoter
   5761..6552    +  CDS            neo: KKA2_KLEPN - Also known as kan, nptII. Experimental evidence at protein level: Swiss-Prot protein existence level 1. Resistance to kanamycin, neomycin, paromomycin, ribostamycin, butirosin and gentamicin B. From Klebsiella pneumoniae.
   6576..6734    +  CDS            ble (fragment): BLE_KLEPN - Experimental evidence at protein level: Swiss-Prot protein existence level 1. Binding protein with a strong affinity to the bleomycin family of antibiotics. Binds to CL990; an antimitotic-antibiotic compound. From Klebsiella pneumoniae.
   6729..6850    +  polyA_signal   SV40 poly(A) signal: SV40 polyadenylation signal
   6923..6939    -  protein_bind   lac operator: The lac repressor binds to the lac operator to inhibit transcription in E. coli. This inhibition can be relieved by adding lactose or isopropyl-β-D-thiogalactopyranoside (IPTG). lac repressor encoded by lacI
   6947..6977    -  promoter       lac promoter: promoter for the E. coli lac operon
   6992..7013    -  protein_bind   CAP binding site: CAP binding activates transcription in the presence of cAMP. E. coli catabolite activator protein
   7026..7118    -  CDS            lacI (fragment): lac repressor; lacI; The lac repressor binds to the lac operator to inhibit transcription in E. coli. This inhibition can be relieved by adding lactose or isopropyl-β-D-thiogalactopyranoside (IPTG).
   7301..7889    -  rep_origin     ori: high-copy-number ColE1/pMB1/pBR322/pUC origin of replication
   8060..8920    -  CDS            AmpR: β-lactamase; bla; confers resistance to ampicillin, carbenicillin, and related antibiotics
   8921..9025    -  promoter       AmpR promoter: bla
   9084..9136    -  misc_feature   bom (fragment): basis of mobility region from pBR322
