[The description below was written by a language model from this plasmid's Addgene catalogue record and pLannotate feature annotations shown in this document.]
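Description:
CoV2-Spike-D614G-Gamma is a pcDNA3.1-based mammalian expression plasmid of about 9.2 kb for transient production of a codon-optimized SARS-CoV-2 spike glycoprotein carrying the Gamma variant substitutions. It is propagated in E. coli as a high-copy plasmid through a ColE1/pUC-type origin and selected with ampicillin via the β-lactamase gene and its native promoter. An f1 origin is also present, along with small lac promoter/operator and other backbone remnants that have no evident role in the construct's function.

The spike open reading frame (roughly 3.8 kb) sits downstream of the human cytomegalovirus immediate-early enhancer and promoter and is terminated by the bovine growth hormone polyadenylation signal. A T7 promoter just upstream of the coding sequence could support in vitro transcription or serve as a sequencing primer site. The insert field lists the mutations L18F, T20N, P26S, D138Y, R190S, K417T, E484K, N501Y, D614G, H655Y, T1027I and V1176F. The purpose line gives the first change as L13F instead, an inconsistency within the record. No epitope tag or reporter is annotated on the spike. A separate SV40 early promoter drives a neomycin phosphotransferase cassette with an SV40 poly(A) signal, which would allow G418 selection in mammalian cells, although the stated use is transient expression.

The plasmid was made by Gibson cloning from a parental D614G spike construct. It comes from work on the infectivity and antibody neutralization of spike variants, where such plasmids supply variant spike protein in transfected cells, but the record does not describe specific assays.
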