Addgene plasmid #177963: CoV2-Spike-D614G-Gamma
Purpose: Transient mammalian expression of codon optimized SARS-CoV-2 Spike protein (Gamma: L13F, T20N, P26S, D138Y, R190S, K417T, E484K, N501Y, D614G, H655Y, T1027I, V1176F)
Depositing lab: Melanie Ott. Depositing organization: J. David Gladstone Institutes. Publication: Transmission, infectivity, and neutralization of a spike L452R SARS-CoV-2 variant. Deng X, Garcia-Knight MA, Khalid MM, Servellita V, Wang C, Morris MK, Sotomayor-Gonzalez A, Glasner DR, Reyes KR, Gliwa AS, Reddy NP, Sanchez San Martin C, Federman S, Cheng J, Balcerek J, Taylor J, Streithorst JA, Miller S, Sreekumar B, Chen PY, Schulze-Gahmen U, Taha TY, Hayashi JM, Simoneau CR, Kumar GR, McMahon S, Lidsky PV, Xiao Y, Hemarajata P, Green NM, Espinosa A, Kath C, Haw M, Bell J, Hacker JK, Hanson C, Wadford DA, Anaya C, Ferguson D, Frankino PA, Shivram H, Lareau LF, Wyman SK, Ott M, Andino R, Chiu CY. Cell. 2021 Jun 24;184(13):3426-3437.e8. doi: 10.1016/j.cell.2021.04.025. Epub 2021 Apr 20. PubMed 33991487.
Backbone
  Vector backbone: pcDNA3.1
  Vector type: Mammalian Expression
Growth in bacteria
  Bacterial resistance: Ampicillin, 100 μg/mL
  Growth temperature: 37°C
  Growth strain: DH5alpha
  Copy number: High Copy
Gene/Insert
  Gene/Insert name: SARS-CoV-2 Spike protein (Gamma: L18F, T20N, P26S, D138Y, R190S, K417T, E484K, N501Y, D614G, H655Y, T1027I, V1176F)
  Species: Other
  Mutation: L18F, T20N, P26S, D138Y, R190S, K417T, E484K, N501Y, D614G, H655Y, T1027I, V1176F
  Entrez Gene: S (a.k.a. GU280_gp02, spike glycoprotein)
  Cloning method: Gibson Cloning
Resource information
  A portion of this plasmid was derived from a plasmid made by: Modified from CoV2-Spike-D614G from Jennifer Doudna (Addgene plasmid # 177960)
Terms and licenses: Academic/Nonprofit Terms; Industry Terms: Not Available to Industry
Depositor comments: Please visit https://www.biorxiv.org/content/10.1101/2021.08.05.455082v1 for bioRxv preprint.
How to cite: CoV2-Spike-D614G-Gamma was a gift from Melanie Ott (Addgene plasmid # 177963 ; http://n2t.net/addgene:177963 ; RRID:Addgene_177963)
